Addgene plasmid #243971: pUPD3_RBS_J61122
Purpose: GoldenBraid2.0 Ribosome binding site.
Depositing lab: Christophe Herman. Depositing organization: Baylor College of Medicine. Publication: GoldenBraid2.0 E. coli: a comprehensive and characterized toolkit for enterics. Cooke MB, Welch KT, Ramirez LD, Wen AX, Marciano DC, Herman C. Synth Biol (Oxf). 2025 Aug 14;10(1):ysaf015. doi: 10.1093/synbio/ysaf015. eCollection 2025. PubMed 40927394.
Backbone
  Vector backbone: pUPD3
  Vector type: Bacterial Expression
Growth in bacteria
  Bacterial resistance: Chloramphenicol, 25 μg/mL
  Growth temperature: 37°C
  Growth strain: DH5alpha
  Copy number: High Copy
Gene/Insert
  Gene/Insert name: J61122
  Species: Synthetic
  Insert size (bp): 20
  Cloning method: Golden Gate
Terms and licenses: Academic/Nonprofit Terms; Industry Terms: Not Available to Industry
How to cite: pUPD3_RBS_J61122 was a gift from Christophe Herman (Addgene plasmid # 243971 ; http://n2t.net/addgene:243971 ; RRID:Addgene_243971)
