[The description below was written by a language model from this plasmid's Addgene catalogue record and pLannotate feature annotations shown in this document.]
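Description:
pUPD3_RBS_J61122 is a small (about 2.4 kb) level-0 part plasmid from a GoldenBraid2.0 toolkit adapted for E. coli and related enteric bacteria. It carries a single domesticated part, the synthetic ribosome binding site J61122 (about 20 bp), cloned by Golden Gate assembly into the pUPD3 universal part domestication vector. Although catalogued as a bacterial expression vector, it functions as a storage and donor plasmid for one regulatory element and is not an expression construct itself. The record lists no promoter, coding sequence or terminator associated with the insert.

The backbone is propagated in E. coli at high copy from a ColE1/pUC-type origin. Selection is by chloramphenicol, conferred by the cat gene (chloramphenicol acetyltransferase) under its native promoter. An f1 origin is also present, which in principle allows single-stranded DNA production with helper phage. The cloning region is flanked by T7 and SP6 phage promoters, which typically serve as convenient sequencing priming sites in vectors of this kind. A short residual lacZα fragment lies beside the T7 promoter; this is consistent with a lacZα screening cassette having been displaced when the part was inserted, though the record does not say so. A short tet promoter fragment is also annotated and appears to be a backbone remnant. The RBS insert was not picked up by the automated annotation, presumably because of its small size.

In use, the RBS would be released by Type IIS restriction digestion and joined in a defined order with promoter, coding sequence and terminator parts to build transcriptional units. The choice of RBS part is a way to set the translation initiation strength of the downstream gene.
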