Features (pLannotate 1.2.2; 8 found; start..end, strand, type, name):
     72..90      -  promoter       SP6 promoter: promoter for bacteriophage SP6 RNA polymerase
    237..825     -  rep_origin     ori: high-copy-number ColE1/pMB1/pBR322/pUC origin of replication
    940..1042    +  promoter       cat promoter: promoter of the E. coli cat gene encoding chloramphenicol acetyltransferase
   1043..1699    +  CDS            cat: CAT_ECOLX - Experimental evidence at protein level: Swiss-Prot protein existence level 1. This enzyme is an effector of chloramphenicol resistance in bacteria. From Escherichia coli. This protein is used as a marker in many commonly used cloning vectors, such as pACYC184.
   1787..1804    -  promoter       tet promoter (fragment): E. coli promoter for tetracycline efflux protein gene
   1815..2270    +  rep_origin     f1 ori (sequence partly withheld): f1 bacteriophage origin of replication; arrow indicates direction of (+) strand synthesis
   2289..2310    -  CDS            lacZα (fragment): LacZα fragment of β-galactosidase; lacZ fragment
   2313..2331    +  promoter       T7 promoter: promoter for bacteriophage T7 RNA polymerase
>Addgene plasmid #243971 | pUPD3_RBS_J61122 | addgene full sequence | sequence record 487802 | Addgene NGS Result
GGTCTCGCAAAGAGAAAGAGAGGAGCCACTGAATGCGAGACCACTCATCGCCCAATCACTAGTGAATTCG
TTCTATAGTGTCACCTAAATACCATAGAGCCGTTGGTCATAGCTGTTTCCTGTCCAGGCATCATGACACG
GTTATCCACAGAATCAGGGGATAACGCAGGAAAGAACATGTGAGCAAAAGGCCAGCAAAAGGCCAGGAAC
CGTAAAAAGGCCGCGTTGCTGGCGTTTTTCCATAGGCTCCGCCCCCCTGACGAGCATCACAAAAATCGAC
GCTCAAGTCAGAGGTGGCGAAACCCGACAGGACTATAAAGATACCAGGCGTTTCCCCCTGGAAGCTCCCT
CGTGCGCTCTCCTGTTCCGACCCTGCCGCTTACCGGATACCTGTCCGCCTTTCTCCCTTCGGGAAGCGTG
GCGCTTTCTCATAGCTCACGCTGTAGGTATCTCAGTTCGGTGTAGGTCGTTCGCTCCAAGCTGGGCTGTG
TGCACGAACCCCCCGTTCAGCCCGACCGCTGCGCCTTATCCGGTAACTATCGTCTTGAGTCCAACCCGGT
AAGACACGACTTATCGCCACTGGCAGCAGCCACTGGTAACAGGATTAGCAGAGCGAGGTATGTAGGCGGT
GCTACAGAGTTCTTGAAGTGGTGGCCTAACTACGGCTACACTAGAAGAACAGTATTTGGTATCTGCGCTC
TGCTGAAGCCAGTTACCTTCGGAAAAAGAGTTGGTAGCTCTTGATCCGGCAAACAAACCACCGCTGGTAG
CGGTGGTTTTTTTGTTTGCAAGCAGCAGATTACGCGCAGAAAAAAAGGATCTCAAGAAGATCCTTTGATC
TTTTCTACGGGGTCTGACGCTCAGTGGAACGAAAACTCACGTTAAGGGATTTTGGTCATGAGATTATCAA
AAAGGATCTTCACCTAGATCCTTTTGTGATGATCGGCACGTAAGAGGTTCCAACTTTCACCATAATGAAA
TAAGATCACTACCGGGCGTATTTTTTGAGTTATCGAGATTTTCAGGAGCTAAGGAAGCTAAAATGGAGAA
AAAAATCACTGGATATACCACCGTTGATATATCCCAATGGCATCGTAAAGAACATTTTGAGGCATTTCAG
TCAGTTGCTCAATGTACCTATAACCAGACCGTTCAGCTGGATATTACGGCCTTTTTAAAGACCGTAAAGA
AAAATAAGCACAAGTTTTATCCGGCCTTTATTCACATTCTTGCCCGCCTGATGAATGCTCATCCGGAATT
CCGTATGGCAATGAAAGACGGTGAGCTGGTGATATGGGATAGTGTTCACCCTTGTTACACCGTTTTCCAT
GAGCAAACTGAAACGTTTTCATCGCTCTGGAGTGAATACCACGACGATTTCCGGCAGTTTCTACACATAT
ATTCGCAAGATGTGGCGTGTTACGGTGAAAACCTGGCCTATTTCCCTAAAGGGTTTATTGAGAATATGTT
TTTCGTGTCAGCCAATCCCTGGGTGAGTTTCACCAGTTTTGATTTAAACGTGGCCAATATGGACAACTTC
TTCGCCCCCGTTTTCACCATGGGCAAATATTATACGCAAGGCGACAAGGTGCTGATGCCGCTGGCGATTC
AGGTTCATCATGCCGTTTGTGATGGCTTCCATGTCGGCAGAATGCTTAATGAATTACAACAGTACTGCGA
TGAGTGGCAGGGCGGGGCGTAATTTTTTTAAGGCAGTTATTGGTGCCCTTAAACGCCTGGTTGCTACGCC
TGAATAAGTGATAATAAGCGGATGAATGGCAGAAATTCGATGATAAGCTGTCAAACATGATGT
[125 nt withheld, positions 1814-1938]
C
[91 nt withheld, positions 1940-2030]
AGGGTGATGGTTCACGTAGTGGGCCAGCGCCCTGATAGACGGTTTTTCGCCCTTTGACGTTGGAGTCCAC
GTTCTTT
[37 nt withheld, positions 2108-2144]
ACCCTATCTCGGTCTATTCTTTTGATTTATAAGGGATTTTGCCGATTTCGGCCTATTGGTTAAAAAATGA
GCTGATTTAACAAAAATTTAACGCGAATTTTAACAAAATATTAACGCTTACAATTTTAACATTGTAGAAA
CGCATGTAAAACGACGGCCAGTGAATTGTAATACGACTCACTATAGGGTGAATTCCGCTTAGGACCTTAG
ATATTGATCTCAA
